>Addgene plasmid #228906 | CamKII-mtPyronicSF | addgene full sequence | sequence record 458385 | Addgene NGS Result
CCTGCAGGCAGCTGCGCGCTCGCTCGCTCACTGAGGCCGCCCGGGCGTCGGGCGACCTTTGGTCGCCCGG
CCTCAGTGAGCGAGCGAGCGCGCAGAGAGGGAGTGGCCAACTCCATCACTAGGGGTTCCTGCGGCCGCAC
GCGTTTAACATTATGGCCTTAGGTCACTTCATCTCCATGGGGTTCTTCTTCTGATTTTCTAGAAAATGAG
ATGGGGGTGCAGAGAGCTTCCTCAGTGACCTGCCCAGGGTCACATCAGAAATGTCAGAGCTAGAACTTGA
ACTCAGATTACTAATCTTAAATTCCATGCCTTGGGGGCATGCAAGTACGATATACAGAAGGAGTGAACTC
ATTAGGGCAGATGACCAATGAGTTTAGGAAAGAAGAGTCCAGGGCAGGGTACATCTACACCACCCGCCCA
GCCCTGGGTGAGTCCAGCCACGTTCACCTCATTATAGTTGCCTCTCTCCAGTCCTACCTTGACGGGAAGC
ACAAGCAGAAACTGGGACAGGAGCCCCAGGAGACCAAATCTTCATGGTCCCTCTGGGAGGATGGGTGGGG
AGAGCTGTGGCAGAGGCCTCAGGAGGGGCCCTGCTGCTCAGTGGTGACAGATAGGGGTGAGAAAGCAGAC
AGAGTCATTCCGTCAGCATTCTGGGTCTGTTTGGTACTTCTTCTCACGCTAAGGTGGCGGTGTGATATGC
ACAATGGCTAAAAAGCAGGGAGAGCTGGAAAGAAACAAGGACAGAGACAGAGGCCAAGTCAACCAGACCA
ATTCCCAGAGGAAGCAAAGAAACCATTACAGAGACTACAAGGGGGAAGGGAAGGAGAGATGAATTAGCTT
CCCCTGTAAACCTTAGAACCCAGCTGTTGCCAGGGCAACGGGGCAATACCTGTCTCTTCAGAGGAGATGA
AGTTGCCAGGGTAACTACATCCTGTCTTTCTCAAGGACCATCCCAGAATGTGGCACCCACTAGCCGTTAC
CATAGCAACTGCCTCTTTGCCCCACTTAATCCCATCCCGTCTGTTAAAAGGGCCCTATAGTTGGAGGTGG
GGGAGGTAGGAAGAGCGATGATCACTTGTGGACTAAGTTTGTTCGCATCCCCTTCTCCAACCCCCTCAGT
ACATCACCCTGGGGGAACAGGGTCCACTTGCTCCTGGGCCCACACAGTCCTGCAGTATTGTGTATATAAG
GCCAGGGCAAAGAGGAGCAGGTTTTAAAGTGAAAGGCAGGCAGGTGTTGGGGAGGCAGTTACCGGGGCAA
CGGGAACAGGGCGTTTCGGAGGTGGTTGCCATGGGGACCTGGATGCTGACGAAGGCTCGCGAGGCTGTGA
GCAGCCACAGTGCCCTGCTCAGAAGCCCCAAGCTCGTCAGTCAAGCCGGTTCTCCGTTTGCACTCAGGAG
CACGGGCAGGCGAGTGGCCCCTAGTTCTGGGGGCAGCTCTAGAGCGGTACCGGATCCACCCGCCACCCCA
TGTCCGTCCTGACGCCGCTGCTGCTGCGGGGCTTGACAGGCTCGGCCCGGCGGCTCCCAGTGCCGCGCGC
CAAGATCCATTCGTTGCTGCAGGTCGACCTCGAGATGGCATATAGCAAAATTCGGCAGCCCAAACTGAGC
GATGTGATTGAGCAGCAGCTGGAGTTTCTGATTCTGGAAGGCACCCTGAGACCTGGAGAGAAACTGCCCC
CTGAGCGCGAACTCGCCAAGCAGTTCGACGTGAGTCGACCATCACTGAGGGAGGCTATCCAGAGGCTGGA
AGCAAAGGGACTGCTCCTGAGGAGACAGGGAGGAGGGACTTTCGTGCAGAGCTCCCTGTGGCAGAGCTTC
AGCGACCCCCTGGTCGAGCTCCTGTCTGACCACCCAGAAAGTCAGTACGATCTCCTGGAGACAAGACATG
CTCTGGAAGGCATCGCCGCTTACTATGCAGCCCTGCGGTCCACTGACGAGGATAAGGAACGCATCCGAGA
GCTGCACCATGCCATTGAACTCGCTCAGCAGTCAGGAGACCTGGATGCAGAGAGCAACGCCGTGCTGCAG
TACCAGATTGCAGTCACCGAGGCTGCACACAATGTGGTCCTCCTGCATCTCCTGAGGTGCATGGAGCCAA
TGCTGGCCCAGAACGTGAGACAGAATTTTGAGCTCCTGCTCGAAAACGTCTATATCAAGGCCGACAAGCA
GAAAAACGGCATTAAGGCTAACTTCAAGATCAGACACAACATCGAGGATGGTGGCGTGCAGCTGGCCTAC
CATTATCAGCAGAACACACCAATCGGAGACGGACCAGTGCTGCTCCCAGATAATCACTACCTGAGCGTCC
AGTCCAAGCTGTCTAAAGACCCTAACGAGAAGCGGGATCATATGGTGCTGCTCGAATTTGTCACAGCCGC
TGGGATCACTCTGGGTATGGACGAGCTCTATAAAGGAGGGACCGGTGGCAGTATGGTGTCAAAGGGCGAG
GAACTGTTCACAGGAGTGGTCCCCATTCTGGTGGAGCTCGACGGCGATGTCAATGGACACAAATTTTCCG
TGTCTGGCGAGGGCGAAGGAGATGCTACCTACGGGAAGCTGACACTCAAATTCATCTGCACCACAGGCAA
GCTGCCAGTGCCCTGGCCTACTCTGGTCACTACCCTCACCTACGGGGTGCAGTGTTTCTCCAGATATCCC
GACCACATGAAGCAGCATGATTTCTTTAAATCTGCTATGCCTGAGGGGTACATCCAGGAACGGACAATTT
TCTTTAAGGACGATGGTAACTACAAAACACGCGCAGAGGTGAAGTTCGAAGGCGACACTCTGGTCAATCG
AATCGAGCTGAAGGGAATTGACTTTAAAGAAGATGGGAACATCCTGGGTCACAAGCTGGAGTACAATACT
AGGTATTCTCGGCGCGAAATGCTGCCACTCGTGTCTAGTCACAGGACCAGAATCTTTGAGGCAATTATGG
CCGGAAAGCCCGAGGAAGCTAGAGAAGCAAGTCACCGGCATCTGGCCTTCATCGAGGAAATTCTGCTCGA
CCGGAGCCGCGAGGAATCCCGAAGGGAGCGCAGCCTGAGACGACTCGAACAGCGAAAGAACTGACTCCTC
GAGAAGCTTATCGATAATCAACCTCTGGATTACAAAATTTGTGAAAGATTGACTGGTATTCTTAACTATG
TTGCTCCTTTTACGCTATGTGGATACGCTGCTTTAATGCCTTTGTATCATGCTATTGCTTCCCGTATGGC
TTTCATTTTCTCCTCCTTGTATAAATCCTGGTTGCTGTCTCTTTATGAGGAGTTGTGGCCCGTTGTCAGG
CAACGTGGCGTGGTGTGCACTGTGTTTGCTGACGCAACCCCCACTGGTTGGGGCATTGCCACCACCTGTC
AGCTCCTTTCCGGGACTTTCGCTTTCCCCCTCCCTATTGCCACGGCGGAACTCATCGCCGCCTGCCTTGC
CCGCTGCTGGACAGGGGCTCGGCTGTTGGGCACTGACAATTCCGTGGTGTTGTCGGGGAAATCATCGTCC
TTTCCTTGGCTGCTCGCCTGTGTTGCCACCTGGATTCTGCGCGGGACGTCCTTCTGCTACGTCCCTTCGG
CCCTCAATCCAGCGGACCTTCCTTCCCGCGGCCTGCTGCCGGCTCTGCGGCCTCTTCCGCGTCTTCGCCT
TCGCCCTCAGACGAGTCGGATCTCCCTTTGGGCCGCCTCCCCGCATCGATACCGTCGACCCGGGCGGCCG
CTTCGAGCAGACATGATAAGATACATTGATGAGTTTGGACAAACCACAACTAGAATGCAGTGAAAAAAAT
GCTTTATTTGTGAAATTTGTGATGCTATTGCTTTATTTGTAACCATTATAAGCTGCAATAAACAAGTTAA
CAACAACAATTGCATTCATTTTATGTTTCAGGTTCAGGGGGAGATGTGGGAGGTTTTTTAAAGCAAGTAA
AACCTCTACAAATGTGGTAAAATCGATAAGGATCTTCCTAGAGCATGGCTACGTAACCACGTGCGGACCG
AGCGGCCGCAGGAACCCCTAGTGATGGAGTTGGCCACTCCCTCTCTGCGCGCTCGCTCGCTCACTGAGGC
CGGGCGACCAAAGGTCGCCCGACGCCCGGGCTTTGCCCGGGCGGCCTCAGTGAGCGAGCGAGCGCGCAGC
TGCCTGCAGGGGCGCCTGATGCGGTATTTTCTCCTTACGCATCTGTGCGGTATTTCACACCGCATA
[95 nt withheld, positions 4197-4291]
T
[46 nt withheld, positions 4293-4338]
C
[141 nt withheld, positions 4340-4480]
CCTTTGACGTTGGAGTCCACGTTCTTT
[37 nt withheld, positions 4508-4544]
ACTCTATCTCGGGCTATTCTTTTGATTTATAAGGGATTTTGCCGATTTCGGTCTATTGGTTAAAAAATGA
GCTGATTTAACAAAAATTTAACGCGAATTTTAACAAAATATTAACGTTTACAATTTTATGGTGCACTCTC
AGTACAATCTGCTCTGATGCCGCATAGTTAAGCCAGCCCCGACACCCGCCAACACCCGCTGACGCGCCCT
GACGGGCTTGTCTGCTCCCGGCATCCGCTTACAGACAAGCTGTGACCGTCTCCGGGAGCTGCATGTGTCA
GAGGTTTTCACCGTCATCACCGAAACGCGCGAGACGAAAGGGCCTCGTGATACGCCTATTTTTATAGGTT
AATGTCATGATAATAATGGTTTCTTAGACGTCAGGTGGCACTTTTCGGGGAAATGTGCGCGGAACCCCTA
TTTGTTTATTTTTCTAAATACATTCAAATATGTATCCGCTCATGAGACAATAACCCTGATAAATGCTTCA
ATAATATTGAAAAAGGAAGAGTATGAGTATTCAACATTTCCGTGTCGCCCTTATTCCCTTTTTTGCGGCA
TTTTGCCTTCCTGTTTTTGCTCACCCAGAAACGCTGGTGAAAGTAAAAGATGCTGAAGATCAGTTGGGTG
CACGAGTGGGTTACATCGAACTGGATCTCAACAGCGGTAAGATCCTTGAGAGTTTTCGCCCCGAAGAACG
TTTTCCAATGATGAGCACTTTTAAAGTTCTGCTATGTGGCGCGGTATTATCCCGTATTGACGCCGGGCAA
GAGCAACTCGGTCGCCGCATACACTATTCTCAGAATGACTTGGTTGAGTACTCACCAGTCACAGAAAAGC
ATCTTACGGATGGCATGACAGTAAGAGAATTATGCAGTGCTGCCATAACCATGAGTGATAACACTGCGGC
CAACTTACTTCTGACAACGATCGGAGGACCGAAGGAGCTAACCGCTTTTTTGCACAACATGGGGGATCAT
GTAACTCGCCTTGATCGTTGGGAACCGGAGCTGAATGAAGCCATACCAAACGACGAGCGTGACACCACGA
TGCCTGTAGCAATGGCAACAACGTTGCGCAAACTATTAACTGGCGAACTACTTACTCTAGCTTCCCGGCA
ACAATTAATAGACTGGATGGAGGCGGATAAAGTTGCAGGACCACTTCTGCGCTCGGCCCTTCCGGCTGGC
TGGTTTATTGCTGATAAATCTGGAGCCGGTGAGCGTGGGTCTCGCGGTATCATTGCAGCACTGGGGCCAG
ATGGTAAGCCCTCCCGTATCGTAGTTATCTACACGACGGGGAGTCAGGCAACTATGGATGAACGAAATAG
ACAGATCGCTGAGATAGGTGCCTCACTGATTAAGCATTGGTAACTGTCAGACCAAGTTTACTCATATATA
CTTTAGATTGATTTAAAACTTCATTTTTAATTTAAAAGGATCTAGGTGAAGATCCTTTTTGATAATCTCA
TGACCAAAATCCCTTAACGTGAGTTTTCGTTCCACTGAGCGTCAGACCCCGTAGAAAAGATCAAAGGATC
TTCTTGAGATCCTTTTTTTCTGCGCGTAATCTGCTGCTTGCAAACAAAAAAACCACCGCTACCAGCGGTG
GTTTGTTTGCCGGATCAAGAGCTACCAACTCTTTTTCCGAAGGTAACTGGCTTCAGCAGAGCGCAGATAC
CAAATACTGTTCTTCTAGTGTAGCCGTAGTTAGGCCACCACTTCAAGAACTCTGTAGCACCGCCTACATA
CCTCGCTCTGCTAATCCTGTTACCAGTGGCTGCTGCCAGTGGCGATAAGTCGTGTCTTACCGGGTTGGAC
TCAAGACGATAGTTACCGGATAAGGCGCAGCGGTCGGGCTGAACGGGGGGTTCGTGCACACAGCCCAGCT
TGGAGCGAACGACCTACACCGAACTGAGATACCTACAGCGTGAGCTATGAGAAAGCGCCACGCTTCCCGA
AGGGAGAAAGGCGGACAGGTATCCGGTAAGCGGCAGGGTCGGAACAGGAGAGCGCACGAGGGAGCTTCCA
GGGGGAAACGCCTGGTATCTTTATAGTCCTGTCGGGTTTCGCCACCTCTGACTTGAGCGTCGATTTTTGT
GATGCTCGTCAGGGGGGCGGAGCCTATGGAAAAACGCCAGCAACGCGGCCTTTTTACGGTTCCTGGCCTT
TTGCTGGCCTTTTGCTCACATGT
Features (pLannotate 1.2.2; 17 found; start..end, strand, type, name):
     12..39      +  repeat_region  AAV2 ITR (fragment): inverted terminal repeat of adeno-associated virus serotype 2 inverted
     68..95      +  repeat_region  AAV2 ITR (fragment): inverted terminal repeat of adeno-associated virus serotype 2 inverted
    149..1437    +  promoter       CaMKII promoter: promoter for the mouse calcium/calmodulin-dependent kinase II α subunit
   1470..1544    +  CDS            COX8 presequence: mitochondrial presequence of human cytochrome c oxidase subunit VIII (Rizutto et al., 1989)
   1626..1796    +  CDS            ydeF (fragment): YDEF_BACSU - Protein inferred from homology: Swiss-Prot protein existence level 3. From Bacillus subtilis (strain 168).
   2139..2867    +  CDS            cEGFP: cEGFP is a basic (constitutively fluorescent) green fluorescent protein published in 2008, derived from Aequorea victoria.
   3096..3684    +  misc_feature   WPRE: woodchuck hepatitis virus posttranscriptional regulatory element
   3727..3848    -  polyA_signal   SV40 poly(A) signal: SV40 polyadenylation signal
   3871..3939    -  CDS            large T antigen (fragment): large T antigen from SV40 (simian virus 40)
   4000..4140    +  repeat_region  AAV2 ITR: inverted terminal repeat of adeno-associated virus serotype 2 inverted
   4145..4196    -  misc_feature   bom (fragment): basis of mobility region from pBR322
   4215..4670    +  rep_origin     f1 ori (sequence partly withheld): f1 bacteriophage origin of replication; arrow indicates direction of (+) strand synthesis
   4671..4720    -  misc_feature   bom (fragment): basis of mobility region from pBR322
   4822..4857    -  CDS            rop (fragment): Rop protein, which maintains plasmids at low copy number; rop
   4952..5056    +  promoter       AmpR promoter: bla
   5057..5917    +  CDS            AmpR: β-lactamase; bla; confers resistance to ampicillin, carbenicillin, and related antibiotics
   6088..6676    +  rep_origin     ori: high-copy-number ColE1/pMB1/pBR322/pUC origin of replication
