[The description below was written by a language model from this plasmid's Addgene catalogue record and pLannotate feature annotations shown in this document.]
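Description:
CamKII-mtPyronicSF is a 6.7 kb AAV transfer plasmid (pAAV backbone, mammalian expression) that expresses a mitochondrially targeted, genetically encoded pyruvate sensor in neurons. It replicates in bacteria from a high-copy ColE1/pUC-type origin and is selected with ampicillin through the bla gene. An f1 phage origin is also present. The expression cassette is flanked by AAV2 inverted terminal repeats, which allow it to be packaged into recombinant AAV particles when rep/cap and helper functions are supplied. In the annotated sequence the right-hand ITR is called in full, while the left one is detected only as short fragments. This may reflect a partial repeat or simply the difficulty of sequencing through ITR structures. The record lists a recombination-tolerant host strain.

The roughly 1.3 kb mouse CaMKIIα promoter drives the payload and is generally used to favour expression in excitatory neurons. The 1.6 kb synthetic insert, cloned between BamHI and HindIII, begins with the human COX8 mitochondrial presequence, which directs the protein into the mitochondrial matrix. PyronicSF, a single-fluorophore pyruvate indicator, follows it. The automated annotation recognises a GFP-derived segment in this region, together with a fragment resembling a bacterial transcriptional-regulator-like protein. That pattern is consistent with a sensor in which a fluorescent protein is combined with a bacterial ligand-binding domain, although the record does not spell out the sensor architecture. A WPRE downstream enhances transcript stability and expression, and an SV40 polyadenylation signal terminates the message. The stated use is optical monitoring of mitochondrial pyruvate uptake in neurons, in the context of studies on presynaptic metabolism and neurotransmission.
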