Addgene plasmid #228906: CamKII-mtPyronicSF
Purpose: Expression of mtPyronicSF in neurons targeted to the mitochondria serving as an optical sensor for mitochondrial pyruvate uptake. Backbone from Addgene plasmid 100834
Depositing lab: Ghazaleh Ashrafi. Depositing organization: Washington University in Saint Louis. Publication: Mitochondrial pyruvate transport regulates presynaptic metabolism and neurotransmission. Tiwari A, Myeong J, Hashemiaghdam A, Stunault MI, Zhang H, Niu X, Laramie MA, Sponagel J, Shriver LP, Patti GJ, Klyachko VA, Ashrafi G. Sci Adv. 2024 Nov 15;10(46):eadp7423. doi: 10.1126/sciadv.adp7423. Epub 2024 Nov 15. PubMed 39546604.
Backbone
  Vector backbone: pAAV
  Backbone size w/o insert (bp): 5132
  Total vector size (bp): 6737
  Vector type: Mammalian Expression, AAV
Growth in bacteria
  Bacterial resistance: Ampicillin, 100 μg/mL
  Growth temperature: 37°C
  Growth strain: NEB Stable
  Copy number: Unknown
Gene/Insert
  Gene/Insert name: pyronic SF (alt name: Pyruvate Optical Nano-Indicator from CECs Single-Fluorophore)
  Species: Synthetic
  Insert size (bp): 1605
  Promoter: CamKII
  Tag / fusion protein: Cox8 targetting (N terminal on insert)
  Cloning method: Restriction Enzyme; 5′ cloning site BamHI (not destroyed); 3′ cloning site HindIII (not destroyed)
  Sequencing primers: 5′ ggatccacccgccaccccatgtccgtcctgacgc
Terms and licenses: Academic/Nonprofit Terms; Industry Terms: Not Available to Industry
Depositor comments: Please visit https://pubmed.ncbi.nlm.nih.gov/38562794/ for bioRxiv preprint.
How to cite: CamKII-mtPyronicSF was a gift from Ghazaleh Ashrafi (Addgene plasmid # 228906 ; http://n2t.net/addgene:228906 ; RRID:Addgene_228906)
